>Addgene plasmid #1451 | pPD52_102 | depositor full sequence | sequence record 62 | Author sequence
ATGACCATGATTACGCCAAGCTTGCATGCCTGCAGGTCGACTCTAGAAATGTAAACCTGTCATTTCTGTG
TATTTCAGCACCGCGAAGAGCACCATAAACAGCTACAACAAGAGCACGAACGTCGGCTCCAACAGAAAAA
GCTGCAAAACGCTGGTACTCACCACATGCTCTGATAATTGCCATTTCCTTCGATTTCTGACTTTCAATTG
TGATATGATAACCTCAAAATCTCCATTCAAAATGAAAACTCTTAAATTTAAGAGCTTTCAACACCCCGCA
CTTTCCCACCTCATCGTTTTTCCCTTCTATCTTATCAATTTTTTGTATTTTGTGTCAGTTTGCTATATCC
TCATCACCTTTTTTACCGTTTAATCTCTCTATAGTATTGTTCGGGTGTTTCAAGATGAAACGTTTTGTGT
GTAGCATTTTTGAAACACAGCGCGAAAAATGCAGAAACTATCATCCACAATGCATTAAGTGCACTCATTG
TGATGACTCCTAACCCCCTCGCCCCACCAGTTGTCTCTTCACAAATTCATGGCACAATTCAAAAATGGCT
TTTTGTGTTGGATCTTGATCTCGTCTCTTTCCTTCTTCTTTCGTTTCTCTCGGACCACTCATTATTCGAA
TGCCATGCATTTGTTGATGATGCGCAGCGATGGTCGCACACACTACAACAGATATGATGGTGGCTGTGCG
TGGTGCAGAGCTCATGAATAAGTGATGGGGCACCGAGATGTGACTCCTCCCATTATTCGTCTTGAGTCGC
ATCTTTTGTCTTGGTCCGTTGTCAGTCGAGCCTCAAGGCAGCCGTTCCGCCAGTGATCGCCTGCTAAGAA
GTTGTAGGTGTAGAGGAAGAAACGTCGGGTCCAAATTTCAAGCAACATCCGCGAGATCGTGAATCCCGGG
GATTGGCCAAAGGACCCAAAGGTATGTTTCGAATGATACTAACATAACATAGAACATTTTCAGGAGGACC
CTTGGCTAGCGTCGACGGTACCATGGTATTGATATCTGAGCTCCGCATCGGCCGCTGTCATCAGATCGCC
ATCTCGCGCCCGTGCCTCTGACTTCTAAGTCCAATTACTCTTCAACATCCCTACATGCTCTTTCTCCCTG
TGCTCCCACCCCCTATTTTTGTTATTATCAAAAAACTTCTCTTAATTTCTTTGTTTTTTAGCTTCTTTTA
AGTCACCTCTAACAATGAAATTGTGTAGATTCAAAAATAGAATTAATTCGTAATAAAAAGTCGAAAAAAA
TTGTGCTCCCTCCCCCCATTAATAATAATTCTATCCCAAAATCTACACAATGTTCTGTGTACACTTCTTA
TGTTTTTTACTTCTGATAAATTTTTTTGAAACATCATAGAAAAAACCGCACACAAAATACCTTATCATAT
GTTACGTTTCAGTTTATGACCGCAATTTTTATTTCTTCGCACGTCTGGGCCTCTCATGACGTCAAATCAT
GCTCATCGTGAAAAAGTTTTGGAGTATTTTTGGAATTTTTCAATCAAGTGAAAGTTTATGAAATTAATTT
TCCTGCTTTTGCTTTTTGGGGTTTCCCCTATTGTTTGTCAAGATTTCGAGGACGGCGTTTTTCTTGCTAA
AATCACAAGTATTGATGAGCACGATGCAAGAAAGATCGGAAGAAGGTTTGGGTTTGAGGCTCAGTGGAAG
GTGAGTAGAAGTTGATAATTTGAAAGTGGAGTAGTGTCTATGGGGTTTTTGCCTTAAATGACAGAATACA
TTCCCAATATACCAAACATAACTGTTTCCTACTAGTCGGCCGTACGGGCCCTTTCGTCTCGCGCGTTTCG
GTGATGACGGTGAAAACCTCTGACACATGCAGCTCCCGGAGACGGTCACAGCTTGTCTGTAAGCGGATGC
CGGGAGCAGACAAGCCCGTCAGGGCGCGTCAGCGGGTGTTGGCGGGTGTCGGGGCTGGCTTAACTATGCG
GCATCAGAGCAGATTGTACTGAGAGTGCACCATATGCGGTGTGAAATACCGCACAGATGCGTAAGGAGAA
AATACCGCATCAGGCGGCCTTAAGGGCCTCGTGATACGCCTATTTTTATAGGTTAATGTCATGATAATAA
TGGTTTCTTAGACGTCAGGTGGCACTTTTCGGGGAAATGTGCGCGGAACCCCTATTTGTTTATTTTTCTA
AATACATTCAAATATGTATCCGCTCATGAGACAATAACCCTGATAAATGCTTCAATAATATTGAAAAAGG
AAGAGTATGAGTATTCAACATTTCCGTGTCGCCCTTATTCCCTTTTTTGCGGCATTTTGCCTTCCTGTTT
TTGCTCACCCAGAAACGCTGGTGAAAGTAAAAGATGCTGAAGATCAGTTGGGTGCACGAGTGGGTTACAT
CGAACTGGATCTCAACAGCGGTAAGATCCTTGAGAGTTTTCGCCCCGAAGAACGTTTTCCAATGATGAGC
ACTTTTAAAGTTCTGCTATGTGGCGCGGTATTATCCCGTATTGACGCCGGGCAAGAGCAACTCGGTCGCC
GCATACACTATTCTCAGAATGACTTGGTTGAGTACTCACCAGTCACAGAAAAGCATCTTACGGATGGCAT
GACAGTAAGAGAATTATGCAGTGCTGCCATAACCATGAGTGATAACACTGCGGCCAACTTACTTCTGACA
ACGATCGGAGGACCGAAGGAGCTAACCGCTTTTTTGCACAACATGGGGGATCATGTAACTCGCCTTGATC
GTTGGGAACCGGAGCTGAATGAAGCCATACCAAACGACGAGCGTGACACCACGATGCCTGTAGCAATGGC
AACAACGTTGCGCAAACTATTAACTGGCGAACTACTTACTCTAGCTTCCCGGCAACAATTAATAGACTGG
ATGGAGGCGGATAAAGTTGCAGGACCACTTCTGCGCTCGGCCCTTCCGGCTGGCTGGTTTATTGCTGATA
AATCTGGAGCCGGTGAGCGTGGGTCTCGCGGTATCATTGCAGCACTGGGGCCAGATGGTAAGCCCTCCCG
TATCGTAGTTATCTACACGACGGGGAGTCAGGCAACTATGGATGAACGAAATAGACAGATCGCTGAGATA
GGTGCCTCACTGATTAAGCATTGGTAACTGTCAGACCAAGTTTACTCATATATACTTTAGATTGATTTAA
AACTTCATTTTTAATTTAAAAGGATCTAGGTGAAGATCCTTTTTGATAATCTCATGACCAAAATCCCTTA
ACGTGAGTTTTCGTTCCACTGAGCGTCAGACCCCGTAGAAAAGATCAAAGGATCTTCTTGAGATCCTTTT
TTTCTGCGCGTAATCTGCTGCTTGCAAACAAAAAAACCACCGCTACCAGCGGTGGTTTGTTTGCCGGATC
AAGAGCTACCAACTCTTTTTCCGAAGGTAACTGGCTTCAGCAGAGCGCAGATACCAAATACTGTCCTTCT
AGTGTAGCCGTAGTTAGGCCACCACTTCAAGAACTCTGTAGCACCGCCTACATACCTCGCTCTGCTAATC
CTGTTACCAGTGGCTGCTGCCAGTGGCGATAAGTCGTGTCTTACCGGGTTGGACTCAAGACGATAGTTAC
CGGATAAGGCGCAGCGGTCGGGCTGAACGGGGGGTTCGTGCACACAGCCCAGCTTGGAGCGAACGACCTA
CACCGAACTGAGATACCTACAGCGTGAGCATTGAGAAAGCGCCACGCTTCCCGAAGGGAGAAAGGCGGAC
AGGTATCCGGTAAGCGGCAGGGTCGGAACAGGAGAGCGCACGAGGGAGCTTCCAGGGGGAAACGCCTGGT
ATCTTTATAGTCCTGTCGGGTTTCGCCACCTCTGACTTGAGCGTCGATTTTTGTGATGCTCGTCAGGGGG
GCGGAGCCTATGGAAAAACGCCAGCAACGCGGCCTTTTTACGGTTCCTGGCCTTTTGCTGGCCTTTTGCT
CACATGTTCTTTCCTGCGTTATCCCCTGATTCTGTGGATAACCGTATTACCGCCTTTGAGTGAGCTGATA
CCGCTCGCCGCAGCCGAACGACCGAGCGCAGCGAGTCAGTGAGCGAGGAAGCGGAAGAGCGCCCAATACG
CAAACCGCCTCTCCCCGCGCGTTGGCCGATTCATTAATGCAGCTGGCACGACAGGTTTCCCGACTGGAAA
GCGGGCAGTGAGCGCAACGCAATTAATGTGAGTTAGCTCACTCATTAGGCACCCCAGGCTTTACACTTTA
TGCTTCCGGCTCGTATGTTGTGTGGAATTGTGAGCGGATAACAATTTCACACAGGAAACAGCT
Features (pLannotate 1.2.2; 11 found; start..end, strand, type, name):
     18..47      -  misc_feature   MCS (fragment): pUC18/19 multiple cloning site
   1528..1680    +  CDS            aex-5 (fragment): AEX5_CAEEL - Also known as kpc-3 From Caenorhabditis elegans.
   1808..1843    +  CDS            rop (fragment): Rop protein, which maintains plasmids at low copy number; rop
   1945..2044    +  misc_feature   bom (fragment): basis of mobility region from pBR322
   2142..2246    +  promoter       AmpR promoter: bla
   2247..3107    +  CDS            AmpR: β-lactamase; bla; confers resistance to ampicillin, carbenicillin, and related antibiotics
   3278..3866    +  rep_origin     ori: high-copy-number ColE1/pMB1/pBR322/pUC origin of replication
   4049..4141    +  CDS            lacI (fragment): lac repressor; lacI; The lac repressor binds to the lac operator to inhibit transcription in E. coli. This inhibition can be relieved by adding lactose or isopropyl-β-D-thiogalactopyranoside (IPTG).
   4154..4175    +  protein_bind   CAP binding site: CAP binding activates transcription in the presence of cAMP. E. coli catabolite activator protein
   4190..4220    +  promoter       lac promoter: promoter for the E. coli lac operon
   4228..4244    +  protein_bind   lac operator: The lac repressor binds to the lac operator to inhibit transcription in E. coli. This inhibition can be relieved by adding lactose or isopropyl-β-D-thiogalactopyranoside (IPTG). lac repressor encoded by lacI
