[The description below was written by a language model from this plasmid's Addgene catalogue record and pLannotate feature annotations shown in this document.]
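Description:
pPD52_102 is an empty-backbone worm expression vector of about 4.3 kb, from a 1995 kit of modular C. elegans vectors. The parent backbone is recorded as unknown. The annotated bacterial elements are typical of a pUC/pBR322-derived plasmid: a high-copy ColE1/pMB1-type origin, the bla gene (AmpR) with its own promoter for ampicillin selection in E. coli, short remnants of rop, the bom mobility region and lacI, and a CAP site, lac promoter and lac operator lying next to a fragment of the pUC18/19 multiple cloning site. No gene is inserted, so the plasmid is a recipient for restriction-enzyme cloning of a sequence of interest.

The worm-specific content appears only in the catalogue's tag field, which lists the modules "mec7-836", "mec7Tsa", "IVSA" and "rf2128". The record does not define them. From their names, the first two probably derive from the C. elegans mec-7 gene, a beta-tubulin expressed in touch receptor neurons, and likely supply promoter and transcription-start sequences. IVSA probably denotes a synthetic intron of the kind included to improve transgene expression in worms. These readings are inferences, and the kit documentation is the authority.

The automated feature table does not annotate any of these elements, leaving roughly 1.5 kb between the polylinker fragment and the bacterial backbone largely unlabelled. Its only nematode hit is a short fragment matching aex-5, whose role here is unclear; it may simply be genomic sequence carried in with a regulatory or 3' fragment. The likely use is driving expression of a cloned sequence in transgenic C. elegans under mec-7-derived control.
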