Addgene plasmid #1451: pPD52_102
Purpose: (Empty Backbone)
Depositing lab: Andrew Fire. Depositing organization: Carnegie Institution for Science.
Backbone
  Vector backbone: Unknown
  Backbone size (bp): 4270
  Vector type: Worm Expression
Growth in bacteria
  Bacterial resistance: Ampicillin, 100 μg/mL
  Growth temperature: 37°C
  Growth strain: DH5alpha
  Copy number: Unknown
Gene/Insert
  Gene/Insert name: None
  Tag / fusion protein: mec7-836, mec7Tsa, IVSA, rf2128
  Cloning method: Restriction Enzyme
Terms and licenses: Academic/Nonprofit Terms; Industry Terms: Not Available to Industry
Depositor comments: See Fire Lab Vector Kit Documentation 1995. Fire Lab Miniprep Number pPD52.102, Ligation number NONE.
How to cite: pPD52_102 was a gift from Andrew Fire (Addgene plasmid # 1451 ; http://n2t.net/addgene:1451 ; RRID:Addgene_1451)
