>Addgene plasmid #1451 | pPD52_102 | addgene partial sequence | sequence record 16592 | 1451_m13reverse
GNTGAGCTGCGGTCGACTCTAGAATGTAAACCTGTCATTTCTGTGTATTTCAGCACCGCGAAGAGCACCA
TAAACAGCTACAACAAGAGCACGAACGTCGGCTCCAACAGAAAAAGCTGCAAAACGCTGGTACTCACCAC
ATGCTCTGATAATTGCCATTTCCTTCGATTTCTGACTTTCAATTGTGATATGATAACCTCAAAATCTCCA
TTCAAAATGAAAACTCTTAAATTTAAGAGCTTTCAACACCCCGCACTTTCCCACCTCATCGTTTTTCCCT
TCTATCTTATCAATTTTTTGTATTTTGTGTCAGTTTGCTATATCCTCATCACCTTTTTTACCGTTTAATC
TCTCTATAGTATTGTTCGGGTGTTTCAAGATGAAACGTTTTGTGTGTAGCATTTTTGAAACACAGCGCGA
AAAATGCAGAAACTATCATCCACAATGCATTAAGTGCACTCATTGTGATGACTCCTAACCCCCTCGCCCC
ACCAGTTGTCTCTTCACAAATTCATGGCACAATTCAAAAATGGCTTTTTGTGTTGGATCTTGATCTCGTC
TCTTTCCTTCTTCTTTCGTTTCTCTCGGACCACTCATTATTCGAATGCCATGCATTTGTTGATGATGCGC
AGCGATGGTCGCACACACTACAACAGATATGATGGTGGCTGTGCGTGGTGCAGAGCTCATGAATAAGTGA
TGGGGCACCGAGATGTGACTCCTCCCATTATTCGTCTTGAGTCGCATCTTTTGTCTTGGTCCGTTGTCAG
TCGAGCCTCAAGGCAGCCGTTCCGCCAGTGATCGCCTGCTAAGAAGTTGTAGGTGTAGAGGAAGAAACGT
CGGGTCCAAATTTCAAGCAACATCCGCGAGATCGTGAATCCCGGGGATTGGGCCAANGGACCCAAAGGTA
TGTTTCGAATGATACTAACATANCATAGAACATTTTTCAGGAGGACCCTTGGCTAGCGTCGACGGTACCA
TGGGNNTGGANATCTGAGCTCNGCATCGGCCGCTGTCATCANAATCGCCATCTCGCGNCCGGGGCCTNTG
ANTTCTAAGTCCAATTANCCCTTCAAATCCCAAANGGCTCTTTCCCCNGGGNCCCCCCCCCTATTTTGNT
ATTATCAAAAACTNCCCTAAATTCCTGGGTTTAAGCTNCNTTAAGCCCCCCCCAAAANGGNAATGGGGAA
ATCCNAAAAAAATNATTCCCAAAAAAAGGCCAAAAAATNGGGCCCCCCCCCCCCATAAAAAAATTTTNCC
CAAAANCNNNANGGGGGGGGAACCNTTNGGTTTTTNCNCGAAAATTTTNGAACCCNAAAAACCCCCAAAA
NCNTAAAGGGGGGTCGNNGGGCCCTTTTTTNTCNCCNGGGCCNNGANN
